>Addgene plasmid #88074 | pDONR223-ZNF576 | addgene full sequence | sequence record 198696 | Addgene NGS Result
GTAAAACGACGGCCAGTCTTAAGCTCGGGCCCCAAATAATGATTTTATTTTGACTGATAGTGACCTGTTC
GTTGCAACAAATTGATGAGCAATGCTTTTTTATAATGCCAACTTTGTACAAAAAAGTTGGCATGGAGGAC
CCGAACCCTGAAGAGAACATGAAGCAGCAGGATTCACCCAAGGAGAGAAGTCCCCAGAGCCCAGGAGGCA
ACATCTGCCACCTGGGGGCCCCGAAGTGCACCCGCTGCCTCATCACCTTCGCAGATTCCAAGTTCCAGGA
GCGTCACATGAAGCGGGAGCACCCAGCGGACTTCGTGGCCCAGAAGCTGCAGGGGGTCCTCTTCATCTGC
TTCACCTGCGCCCGCTCCTTCCTCTCCTCCAAAGCCCTAATCACCCACCAGCGCAGCCACGGTCCAGCCG
CCAAGCCCACCCTGCCGGTTGCAACCACTACTGCCCAGCCCACCTTCCCTTGTCCTGACTGTGGCAAGAC
CTTTGGGCAGGCTGTTTCTCTGAGGCGGCACCGCCAGATGCATGAGGTCCGTGCCCCTCCTGGCACCTTC
GCCTGCACAGAGTGCGGTCAGGACTTTGCTCAGGAAGCAGGGCTGCATCAACACTACATTCGGCATGCCC
GGGGGGAGCTCTGCCCAACTTTCTTGTACAAAGTTGGCATTATAAGAAAGCATTGCTTATCAATTTGTTG
CAACGAACAGGTCACTATCAGTCAAAATAAAATCATTATTTGCCATCCAGCTGATATCCCCTATAGTGAG
TCGTATTACATGGTCATAGCTGTTTCCTGGCAGCTCTGGCCCGTGTCTCAAAATCTCTGATGTTACATTG
CACAAGATAAAAATATATCATCATGCCTCCTCTAGACCAGCCAGGACAGAAATGCCTCGACTTCGCTGCT
ACCCAAGGTTGCCGGGTGACGCACACCGTGGAAACGGATGAAGGCACGAACCCAGTGGACATAAGCCTGT
TCGGTTCGTAAGCTGTAATGCAAGTAGCGTATGCGCTCACGCAACTGGTCCAGAACCTTGACCGAACGCA
GCGGTGGTAACGGCGCAGTGGCGGTTTTCATGGCTTGTTATGACTGTTTTTTTGGGGTACAGTCTATGCC
TCGGGCATCCAAGCAGCAAGCGCGTTACGCCGTGGGTCGATGTTTGATGTTATGGAGCAGCAACGATGTT
ACGCAGCAGGGCAGTCGCCCTAAAACAAAGTTAAACATTATGAGGGAAGCGGTGATCGCCGAAGTATCGA
CTCAACTATCAGAGGTAGTTGGCGTCATCGAGCGCCATCTCGAACCGACGTTGCTGGCCGTACATTTGTA
CGGCTCCGCAGTGGATGGCGGCCTGAAGCCACACAGTGATATTGATTTGCTGGTTACGGTGACCGTAAGG
CTTGATGAAACAACGCGGCGAGCTTTGATCAACGACCTTTTGGAAACTTCGGCTTCCCCTGGAGAGAGCG
AGATTCTCCGCGCTGTAGAAGTCACCATTGTTGTGCACGACGACATCATTCCGTGGCGTTATCCAGCTAA
GCGCGAACTGCAATTTGGAGAATGGCAGCGCAATGACATTCTTGCAGGTATCTTCGAGCCAGCCACGATC
GACATTGATCTGGCTATCTTGCTGACAAAAGCAAGAGAACATAGCGTTGCCTTGGTAGGTCCAGCGGCGG
AGGAACTCTTTGATCCGGTTCCTGAACAGGATCTATTTGAGGCGCTAAATGAAACCTTAACGCTATGGAA
CTCGCCGCCCGACTGGGCTGGCGATGAGCGAAATGTAGTGCTTACGTTGTCCCGCATTTGGTACAGCGCA
GTAACCGGCAAAATCGCGCCGAAGGATGTCGCTGCCGACTGGGCAATGGAGCGCCTGCCGGCCCAGTATC
AGCCCGTCATACTTGAAGCTAGACAGGCTTATCTTGGACAAGAAGAAGATCGCTTGGCCTCGCGCGCAGA
TCAGTTGGAAGAATTTGTCCACTACGTGAAAGGCGAGATCACCAAGGTAGTCGGCAAATAACCCTCGAGC
CACCCATGACCAAAATCCCTTAACGTGAGTTACGCGTCGTTCCACTGAGCGTCAGACCCCGTAGAAAAGA
TCAAAGGATCTTCTTGAGATCCTTTTTTTCTGCGCGTAATCTGCTGCTTGCAAACAAAAAAACCACCGCT
ACCAGCGGTGGTTTGTTTGCCGGATCAAGAGCTACCAACTCTTTTTCCGAAGGTAACTGGCTTCAGCAGA
GCGCAGATACCAAATACTGTTCTTCTAGTGTAGCCGTAGTTAGGCCACCACTTCAAGAACTCTGTAGCAC
CGCCTACATACCTCGCTCTGCTAATCCTGTTACCAGTGGCTGCTGCCAGTGGCGATAAGTCGTGTCTTAC
CGGGTTGGACTCAAGACGATAGTTACCGGATAAGGCGCAGCGGTCGGGCTGAACGGGGGGTTCGTGCACA
CAGCCCAGCTTGGAGCGAACGACCTACACCGAACTGAGATACCTACAGCGTGAGCTATGAGAAAGCGCCA
CGCTTCCCGAAGGGAGAAAGGCGGACAGGTATCCGGTAAGCGGCAGGGTCGGAACAGGAGAGCGCACGAG
GGAGCTTCCAGGGGGAAACGCCTGGTATCTTTATAGTCCTGTCGGGTTTCGCCACCTCTGACTTGAGCGT
CGATTTTTGTGATGCTCGTCAGGGGGGCGGAGCCTATGGAAAAACGCCAGCAACGCGGCCTTTTTACGGT
TCCTGGCCTTTTGCTGGCCTTTTGCTCACATGTTCTTTCCTGCGTTATCCCCTGATTCTGTGGATAACCG
TATTACCGCCTTTGAGTGAGCTGATACCGCTCGCCGCAGCCGAACGACCGAGCGCAGCGAGTCAGTGAGC
GAGGAAGCGGAAGAGCGCCCAATACGCAAACCGCCTCTCCCCGCGCGTTGGCCGATTCATTAATGCAGCT
GGCACGACAGGTTTCCCGACTGGAAAGCGGGCAGTGAGCGCAACGCAATTAATACGCGTACCGCTAGCCA
GGAAGAGTTTGTAGAAACGCAAAAAGGCCATCCGTCAGGATGGCCTTCTGCTTAGTTTGATGCCTGGCAG
TTTATGGCGGGCGTCCTGCCCGCCACCCTCCGGGCCGTTGCTTCACAACGTTCAAATCCGCTCCCGGCGG
ATTTGTCCTACTCAGGAGAGCGTTCACCGACAAACAACAGATAAAACGAAAGGCCCAGTCTTCCGACTGA
GCCTTTCGTTTTATTTGATGCCTGGCAGTTCCCTACTCTCGCGTTAACGCTAGCATGGATGTTTTCCCAG
TCACGACGTT
Features (pLannotate 1.2.2; 12 found; start..end, strand, type, name):
     34..129     +  protein_bind   attL3: mutant version of attL; recombination site for the Gateway® LR reaction LR Clonase™
    132..641     +  CDS            ZNF576: ZN576_HUMAN - Experimental evidence at protein level: Swiss-Prot protein existence level 1. May be involved in transcriptional regulation. From Homo sapiens (Human).
    644..742     -  protein_bind   attL2: mutant version of attL; recombination site for the Gateway® LR reaction LR Clonase™
    760..778     -  promoter       T7 promoter: promoter for bacteriophage T7 RNA polymerase
    968..991     +  promoter       Pc promoter (fragment): intI1 (promoter lies within the coding sequence); class 1 integron promoter
   1167..1223    +  CDS            GmR (fragment): gentamycin acetyltransferase; aacC1; confers resistance to gentamycin
   1230..2021    +  CDS            SmR: aminoglycoside adenylyltransferase (Murphy, 1985); aadA; confers resistance to spectinomycin and streptomycin
   2114..2702    +  rep_origin     ori: high-copy-number ColE1/pMB1/pBR322/pUC origin of replication
   2885..2977    +  CDS            lacI (fragment): lac repressor; lacI; The lac repressor binds to the lac operator to inhibit transcription in E. coli. This inhibition can be relieved by adding lactose or isopropyl-β-D-thiogalactopyranoside (IPTG).
   3032..3059    -  terminator     rrnB T2 terminator: transcription terminator T2 from the E. coli rrnB gene
   3191..3234    +  terminator     rrnB T1 terminator: Escherichia coli rrnB; transcription terminator T1 from the E. coli rrnB gene
   3281..17      -  CDS            lacZα (fragment) (across the origin): LacZα fragment of β-galactosidase; lacZ fragment
