[The description below was written by a language model from this plasmid's Addgene catalogue record and pLannotate feature annotations shown in this document.]
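Description:
pDONR223-ZNF576 is a Gateway entry-type clone built in the Invitrogen pDONR223 donor backbone, carrying the open reading frame of the human zinc finger protein ZNF576. It belongs to the Human TFome Collection of transcription factor clones, specifically the subset derived from the ORFeome. The sequenced plasmid is about 3.3 kb and is a bacterial propagation vector only. It replicates from a high-copy ColE1/pUC-type origin and is selected with spectinomycin through the aadA (SmR) aminoglycoside adenylyltransferase gene. This marker sits downstream of a class 1 integron Pc promoter fragment and a short remnant of a gentamicin resistance gene. The other annotated lacI and lacZα pieces are small backbone fragments rather than functional genes, and rrnB T1 and T2 terminators lie upstream of the cloning region to insulate it from read-through transcription.

The ZNF576 coding sequence (about 510 bp annotated, 513 bp recorded for the insert) is flanked by attL recombination sites. The automated annotation labels these as attL3 and attL2. They allow the ORF to be transferred by an LR Clonase reaction into any compatible Gateway destination vector. The last nucleotide of the stop codon has been removed, so the ORF can read through the downstream recombination site into a C-terminal tag or fusion partner supplied by the destination vector. No eukaryotic promoter is present, so expression depends on the destination vector. A T7 promoter lies just beyond the downstream att site, oriented back toward the insert, and M13 forward and reverse priming sites are listed for sequence verification. The clone serves as a shuttle source of ZNF576 for building expression constructs, for example in transcription factor overexpression screens aimed at cell fate engineering.
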