Addgene plasmid #88074: pDONR223-ZNF576
Purpose: Donor Vector containing ZNF576 transcription factor, part of the Human TFome Collection
Depositing lab: Marc Vidal. Depositing organization: Dana-Farber Cancer Institute. Publication: A comprehensive library of human transcription factors for cell fate engineering. Ng AHM, Khoshakhlagh P, Rojo Arias JE, Pasquini G, Wang K, Swiersy A, Shipman SL, Appleton E, Kiaee K, Kohman RE, Vernet A, Dysart M, Leeper K, Saylor W, Huang JY, Graveline A, Taipale J, Hill DE, Vidal M, Melero-Martin JM, Busskamp V, Church GM. Nat Biotechnol. 2021 Apr;39(4):510-519. doi: 10.1038/s41587-020-0742-6. Epub 2020 Nov 30. PubMed 33257861.
Backbone
  Vector backbone: pDONR223
  Backbone manufacturer: Invitrogen
  Backbone size w/o insert (bp): 3000
  Vector type: Gateway Donor Vector
Growth in bacteria
  Bacterial resistance: Spectinomycin, 50 μg/mL
  Growth temperature: 37°C
  Growth strain: DH5alpha
  Copy number: High Copy
Gene/Insert
  Gene/Insert name: ZNF576
  Species: H. sapiens (human)
  Insert size (bp): 513
  Mutation: Last nucleotide of stop codon removed to allow for Gateway C-terminal fusions
  Entrez Gene: ZNF576 (a.k.a. MGC2508, FLJ22700, FLJ56397)
  Cloning method: Gateway Cloning
  Sequencing primers: 5′ M13F(-21); 3′ M13R
Terms and licenses: Academic/Nonprofit Terms; Industry Terms: Not Available to Industry
Depositor comments: Represents the ORFeome subset of the TFome
How to cite: pDONR223-ZNF576 was a gift from Marc Vidal (Addgene plasmid # 88074 ; http://n2t.net/addgene:88074 ; RRID:Addgene_88074)
