>Addgene plasmid #88074 | pDONR223-ZNF576 | depositor partial sequence | sequence record 171678 | insert
ATGGAGGACCCGAACCCTGAAGAGAACATGAAGCAGCAGGATTCACCCAAGGAGAGAAGTCCCCAGAGCC
CAGGAGGCAACATCTGCCACCTGGGGGCCCCGAAGTGCACCCGCTGCCTCATCACCTTCGCAGATTCCAA
GTTCCAGGAGCGTCACATGAAGCGGGAGCACCCAGCGGACTTCGTGGCCCAGAAGCTGCAGGGGGTCCTC
TTCATCTGCTTCACCTGCGCCCGCTCCTTCCTCTCCTCCAAAGCCCTAATCACCCACCAGCGCAGCCACG
GTCCAGCCGCCAAGCCCACCCTGCCGGTTGCAACCACTACTGCCCAGCCCACCTTCCCTTGTCCTGACTG
TGGCAAGACCTTTGGGCAGGCTGTTTCTCTGAGGCGGCACCGCCAGATGCATGAGGTCCGTGCCCCTCCT
GGCACCTTCGCCTGCACAGAGTGCGGTCAGGACTTTGCTCAGGAAGCAGGGCTGCATCAACACTACATTC
GGCATGCCCGGGGGGAGCTCTGA
